Addgene plasmid #237971: TRAV13-2
Purpose: Encodes TRAV13-2 allele, P2A, and TRBC to generate TCRs via cloning
Depositing lab: Michael Birnbaum. Depositing organization: Massachusetts Institute of Technology. Publication: Scalable TCR synthesis and screening enable antigen reactivity mapping in vitiligo. Gaglione SA, Mukkamala RS, Krishna C, Smith BE, Wadsworth MH 2nd, Jelinsky SA, Perez CR, Schmidt-Hong L, Katz EL, Gellatly KJ, Ali LR, Shen J, Holec PV, Zhao QH, Chan AO, Xu EJK, Kravarik KM, Guzova JA, Dobson CS, Singh H, Garber M, Dougan M, Dougan SK, Harris JE, Winkler A, Birnbaum ME. Immunity. 2026 Feb 10;59(2):477-493.e9. doi: 10.1016/j.immuni.2026.01.001. Epub 2026 Jan 28. PubMed 41610844.
Backbone
  Vector backbone: pTwist Kan High Copy v2
  Backbone manufacturer: Twist
  Backbone size w/o insert (bp): 2255
  Vector type: Synthetic Biology
Growth in bacteria
  Bacterial resistance: Kanamycin, 50 μg/mL
  Growth temperature: 37°C
  Growth strain: DH5alpha
  Copy number: High Copy
Gene/Insert
  Gene/Insert name: TRBC-P2A-TRAV13-2
  Species: H. sapiens (human)
  Insert size (bp): 969
  Mutation: None
  Entrez Gene: TRAV13-2 (a.k.a. TCRAV13S2, TCRAV8S2, TRAV132)
  Cloning method: Unknown
Terms and licenses: Academic/Nonprofit Terms; Industry Terms: Not Available to Industry
Depositor comments: Please visit https://doi.org/10.1101/2025.04.24.649726 for bioRxiv preprint.
How to cite: TRAV13-2 was a gift from Michael Birnbaum (Addgene plasmid # 237971 ; http://n2t.net/addgene:237971 ; RRID:Addgene_237971)
