[The description below was written by a language model from this plasmid's Addgene catalogue record and pLannotate feature annotations shown in this document.]
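Description:
TRAV13-2 is a small synthetic-biology parts plasmid built on the commercial pTwist Kan High Copy v2 backbone and intended as a modular cloning component for assembling human T cell receptor (TCR) genes, not as an expression vector in its own right. It is propagated in E. coli from a high-copy ColE1/pUC-type origin and selected with kanamycin through an aminoglycoside phosphotransferase (KanR) gene. The short rop and lacZα fragments picked up by automated annotation appear to be backbone remnants, not functional genes. No eukaryotic or bacterial promoter driving the insert, and no viral or delivery elements, are annotated in the 3,224 nt sequence.

The roughly 970 bp human insert is arranged as TRBC-P2A-TRAV13-2: a TCR beta chain constant region (annotated as TRBC2), followed by a P2A self-cleaving peptide, followed by the alpha chain variable gene segment TRAV13-2. The P2A is not called as a feature, but it presumably lies in the gap between the two annotated coding regions. The annotation tool labels the downstream V segment as a TRAV29DV5 fragment. This is most likely a homology-based best match among related alpha V genes, since the catalogue entry identifies the segment as an unmutated TRAV13-2 allele.

This layout supplies the invariant middle portion of a bicistronic beta-P2A-alpha TCR cassette. In such a cassette, P2A-mediated ribosomal skipping yields separate beta and alpha chains from one transcript. The remaining parts of a complete TCR would have to come from other pieces joined during cloning, although the record does not state the assembly method. The plasmid belongs to a resource developed for scalable TCR synthesis and screening of antigen reactivity.
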