Features (pLannotate 1.2.2; 6 found; start..end, strand, type, name):
    245..833     -  rep_origin     ori: high-copy-number ColE1/pMB1/pBR322/pUC origin of replication
   1014..1823    -  CDS            KanR: aminoglycoside phosphotransferase; aph(3')-Ia; confers resistance to kanamycin in bacteria or G418 (Geneticin®) in eukaryotes
   1930..1971    +  CDS            rop (fragment): Rop protein, which maintains plasmids at low copy number; rop
   2160..2203    -  CDS            lacZα (fragment): LacZα fragment of β-galactosidase; lacZ fragment
   2278..2805    +  CDS            TRBC2: TRBC2_HUMAN - Also known as TCRBC2 From Homo sapiens (Human).
   2902..3198    +  CDS            TRAV29DV5 (fragment): TVA29_HUMAN - Experimental evidence at protein level: Swiss-Prot protein existence level 1. V region of the variable domain of T cell receptor (TR) alpha chain that participates in the antigen recognition (PubMed:24600447). Alpha-beta T cell receptors are antigen specific receptors which are essential to the immune response and are present on the cell surface of T lymphocytes. Recognize peptide-major histocompatibility (MH) (pMH) complexes that are displayed by antigen presenting cells (APC), a prerequisite for efficient T cell adaptive immunity against pathogens (PubMed:25493333). Binding of
>Addgene plasmid #237971 | TRAV13-2 | addgene full sequence | sequence record 475842 | Addgene NGS Result
AGGCTAGGTGGAGGCTCAGTGATGATAAGTCTGCGATGGTGGATGCATGTGTCATGGTCATAGCTGTTTC
CTGTGTGAAATTGTTATCCGCTCAGAGGGCACAATCCTATTCCGCGCTATCCGACAATCTCCAAGACATT
AGGTGGAGTTCAGTTCGGCGTATGGCATATGTCGCTGGAAAGAACATGTGAGCAAAAGGCCAGCAAAAGG
CCAGGAACCGTAAAAAGGCCGCGTTGCTGGCGTTTTTCCATAGGCTCCGCCCCCCTGACGAGCATCACAA
AAATCGACGCTCAAGTCAGAGGTGGCGAAACCCGACAGGACTATAAAGATACCAGGCGTTTCCCCCTGGA
AGCTCCCTCGTGCGCTCTCCTGTTCCGACCCTGCCGCTTACCGGATACCTGTCCGCCTTTCTCCCTTCGG
GAAGCGTGGCGCTTTCTCATAGCTCACGCTGTAGGTATCTCAGTTCGGTGTAGGTCGTTCGCTCCAAGCT
GGGCTGTGTGCACGAACCCCCCGTTCAGCCCGACCGCTGCGCCTTATCCGGTAACTATCGTCTTGAGTCC
AACCCGGTAAGACACGACTTATCGCCACTGGCAGCAGCCACTGGTAACAGGATTAGCAGAGCGAGGTATG
TAGGCGGTGCTACAGAGTTCTTGAAGTGGTGGCCTAACTACGGCTACACTAGAAGAACAGTATTTGGTAT
CTGCGCTCTGCTGAAGCCAGTTACCTTCGGAAAAAGAGTTGGTAGCTCTTGATCCGGCAAACAAACCACC
GCTGGTAGCGGTGGTTTTTTTGTTTGCAAGCAGCAGATTACGCGCAGAAAAAAAGGATCTCAAGAAGAAG
ATCCTTTGATCTTTTCTACGGGGTCTGACGCTCAGTGGAACGAAAACTCACGTTAAGGGATTTTGGTCAT
GAGATTATCAAAAAGGATCTTCACCTAGATCCTTTTAAATTAAAAATGAAGTTTTAAATCAAGCCCAATC
TGAATAATGTTACAACCAATTAACCAATTCTGATTAGAAAAACTCATCGAGCATCAAATGAAACTGCAAT
TTATTCATATCAGGATTATCAATACCATATTTTTGAAAAAGCCGTTTCTGTAATGAAGGAGAAAACTCAC
CGAGGCAGTTCCATAGGATGGCAAGATCCTGGTATCGGTCTGCGATTCCGACTCGTCCAACATCAATACA
ACCTATTAATTTCCCCTCGTCAAAAATAAGGTTATCAAGTGAGAAATCACCATGAGTGACGACTGAATCC
GGTGAGAATGGCAAAAGTTTATGCATTTCTTTCCAGACTTGTTCAACAGGCCAGCCATTACGCTCGTCAT
CAAAATCACTCGCATCAACCAAACCGTTATTCATTCGTGATTGCGCCTGAGCAAGACGAAATACGCGATC
GCTGTTAAAAGGACAATTACAAACAGGAATCGAATGCAACCGGCGCAGGAACACTGCCAGCGCATCAACA
ATATTTTCACCTGAATCAGGATATTCTTCTAATACCTGGAATGCTGTTTTTCCGGGGATCGCAGTGGTGA
GTAACCATGCATCATCAGGAGTACGGATAAAATGCTTGATGGTCGGAAGAGGCATAAATTCCGTCAGCCA
GTTTAGTCTGACCATCTCATCTGTAACATCATTGGCAACGCTACCTTTGCCATGTTTCAGAAACAACTCT
GGCGCATCGGGCTTCCCATACAAGCGATAGATTGTCGCACCTGATTGCCCGACATTATCGCGAGCCCATT
TATACCCATATAAATCAGCATCCATGTTGGAATTTAATCGCGGCCTCGACGTTTCCCGTTGAATATGGCT
CATAACACCCCTTGTATTACTGTTTATGTAAGCAGACAGTTTTATTGTTCATGATGATATATTTTTATCT
TGTGCAATGTAACATCAGAGATTTTGAGACACGGGCCAGAGCTGCATCGCGCGTTTCGGTGATGACGGTG
AAAACCTCTGACACATGCAGCTCCCGGGACGGTCACAGCTTGTCTGTAAGCGGATGCCGGGAGCAGACAA
GCCCGTCAGGGCGCGTCAGCGGGTGTTGGCTGTTGTTTGTCGCATTATACGAGCGTCCAGGTTGGGATAC
CTGAAACAAAACCCATCGTACGGCCAAGGAAGTCTCCAATAACTGTGATCCACCACAAGCGCCAGGGTTT
TCCCAGTCACGACGTTGTAAAACGACGGCCAGTCATGCATAATCCGCACGCATCTGGAATAAGGAAGTGC
CATTCCGCCTGACCTCTCGAGTAATAGAGACCCGTCTCAAAATGTGTTCCCACCCGAGGTCGCTGTGTTT
GAGCCATCAGAAGCAGAGATCTCCCACACCCAAAAGGCCACACTGGTGTGCCTGGCCACAGGCTTCTACC
CCGACCACGTGGAGCTGAGCTGGTGGGTGAATGGGAAGGAGGTGCACAGTGGGGTCAGCACAGACCCGCA
GCCCCTCAAGGAGCAGCCCGCCCTCAATGACTCCAGATACTGCCTGAGCAGCCGCCTGAGAGTCTCGGCC
ACCTTCTGGCAGAACCCCCGCAACCACTTCCGCTGTCAAGTCCAGTTCTACGGGCTCTCGGAGAATGACG
AGTGGACCCAGGATAGGGCCAAACCTGTCACCCAGATCGTCAGCGCCGAGGCCTGGGGTAGAGCAGACTG
TGGCTTCACCTCCGAGTCTTACCAGCAAGGGGTCCTGTCTGCCACCATCCTCTATGAGATCTTGCTAGGG
AAGGCCACCTTGTATGCCGTGCTGGTCAGTGCCCTCGTGCTGATGGCCATGGTCAAGAGAAAGGATTCCA
GAGGCGGAAGTGGAGCAACCAATTTCTCCTTGCTGAAGCAGGCCGGTGACGTTGAGGAAAACCCAGGACC
AATGGCAGGCATTCGAGCTTTATTTATGTACTTGTGGCTGCAGCTGGACTGGGTGAGCAGAGGAGAGAGT
GTGGGGCTGCATCTTCCTACCCTGAGTGTCCAGGAGGGTGACAACTCTATTATCAACTGTGCTTATTCAA
ACAGCGCCTCAGACTACTTCATTTGGTACAAGCAAGAATCTGGAAAAGGTCCTCAATTCATTATAGACAT
TCGTTCAAATATGGACAAAAGGCAAGGCCAAAGAGTCACCGTTTTATTGAATAAGACAGTGAAACATCTC
TCTCTGCAAATTGCAGCTACTCAACCTGGAGACTCAGCTGTCTACTTTTGGAGACGCGGTCTCAAAACCT
CGAG
